>Addgene plasmid #1569 | L3604 | depositor full sequence | sequence record 179 | Author sequence
AAGCTTGCATGCCTGCAGGTCGACTCTAGAGGATCCCCAATTCTTGAGACTTCCACTATCTTCTCTGGCA
CCCTCCACTACGCGTAGGCGTCTCTCGCTTCGTGTATTCCCGGGAAGCCGGGTTCCCGTCTCTCCCGCCG
CTGCCGCTGCCGCACACAGCTTTACACCTCGTAGAATCCCCAAAGAGGGGCGTGGCTTGCGGGTGCCAAC
ATCCTCCTGCCGAGGAAGAAGCAGGCACTCATCACTCGCATCATCAACCTCGGGATTGGCCAAAGGACCC
AAAGGTATGTTTCGAATGATACTAACATAACATAGAACATTTTCAGGAGGACCCTTGGAGGGTACCGAGC
TCAGAAAAAATGACTGCTCCAAAGAAGAAGCGTAAGGTACCGGTAGAAAAAATGAGTAAAGGAGAAGAAC
TTTTCACTGGAGTTGTCCCAATTCTTGTTGAATTAGATGGTGATGTTAATGGGCACAAATTTTCTGTCAG
TGGAGAGGGTGAAGGTGATGCAACATACGGAAAACTTACCCTTAAATTTATTTGCACTACTGGAAAACTA
CCTGTTCCATGGGTAAGTTTAAACATATATATACTAACTAACCCTGATTATTTAAATTTTCAGCCAACAC
TTGTCACTACTTTCACTTATGGTGTTCAATGCTTCTCGAGATACCCAGATCATATGAAACAGCATGACTT
TTTCAAGAGTGCCATGCCCGAAGGTTATGTACAGGAAAGAACTATATTTTTCAAAGATGACGGGAACTAC
AAGACACGTAAGTTTAAACAGTTCGGTACTAACTAACCATACATATTTAAATTTTCAGGTGCTGAAGTCA
AGTTTGAAGGTGATACCCTTGTTAATAGAATCGAGTTAAAAGGTATTGATTTTAAAGAAGATGGAAACAT
TCTTGGACACAAATTGGAATACAACTATATTTCACACAACGTATACATCGCAGCAGACAAACAAAAGAAT
GGAATCAAAGTTGTAAGTTTAAACATGATTTTACTAACTAACTAATCTGATTTAAATTTTCAGAACTTCA
AAATTAGACACAACATTGAAGATGGAAGCGTTCAACTAGCAGACCATTATCAACAAAATACTCCAATTGG
CGATGGCCCTGTCCTTTTACCAGACAACCATTACCTGTCCACACAATCTGCCCTTTCGAAAGATCCCAAC
GAAAAGAGAGACCACATGGTCCTTCTTGAGTTTGTAACAGCTGCTGGGATTACACATGGCATGGATGAAC
TATACAAATAGCATTCGTAGAATTGTAAGTTTAAACTTTCTCATACTAACTAACGCGCTCTATTTAAATT
TTCAGAATTCCAACTGAGCGCCGGTCGCTACCATTACCAACTTGTCTGGTGTCAAAAATAATAGGGGCCG
CTGTCATCAGAGTAAGTTTAAACTGAGTTCTACTAACTAACGAGTAATATTTAAATTTTCAGCATCTCGC
GCCCGTGCCTCTGACTTCTAAGTCCAATTACTCTTCAACATCCCTACATGCTCTTTCTCCCTGTGCTCCC
ACCCCCTATTTTTGTTATTATCAAAAAACTTCTCTTAATTTCTTTGTTTTTTAGCTTCTTTTAAGTCACC
TCTAACAATGAAATTGTGTAGATTCAAAAATAGAATTAATTCGTAATAAAAAGTCGAAAAAAATTGTGCT
CCCTCCCCCCATTAATAATAATTCTATCCCAAAATCTACACAATGTTCTGTGTACACTTCTTATGTTTTT
TACTTCTGATAAATTTTTTTGAAACATCATAGAAAAAACCGCACACAAAATACCTTATCATATGTTACGT
TTCAGTTTATGACCGCAATTTTTATTTCTTCGCACGTCTGGGCCTCTCATGACGTCAAATCATGCTCATC
GTGAAAAAGTTTTGGAGTATTTTTGGAATTTTTCAATCAAGTGAAAGTTTATGAAATTAATTTTCCTGCT
TTTGCTTTTTGGGGTTTCCCCTATTGTTTGTCAAGATTTCGAGGACGGCGTTTTTCTTGCTAAAATCACA
AGTATTGATGAGCACGATGCAAGAAAGATCGGAAGAAGGTTTGGGTTTGAGGCTCAGTGGAAGGTGAGTA
GAAGTTGATAATTTGAAAGTGGAGTAGTGTCTATGGGGTTTTTGCCTTAAATGACAGAATACATTCCCAA
TATACCAAACATAACTGTTTCCTACTAGTCGGCCGTACGGGCCCTTTCGTCTCGCGCGTTTCGGTGATGA
CGGTGAAAACCTCTGACACATGCAGCTCCCGGAGACGGTCACAGCTTGTCTGTAAGCGGATGCCGGGAGC
AGACAAGCCCGTCAGGGCGCGTCAGCGGGTGTTGGCGGGTGTCGGGGCTGGCTTAACTATGCGGCATCAG
AGCAGATTGTACTGAGAGTGCACCATATGCGGTGTGAAATACCGCACAGATGCGTAAGGAGAAAATACCG
CATCAGGCGGCCTTAAGGGCCTCGTGATACGCCTATTTTTATAGGTTAATGTCATGATAATAATGGTTTC
TTAGACGTCAGGTGGCACTTTTCGGGGAAATGTGCGCGGAACCCCTATTTGTTTATTTTTCTAAATACAT
TCAAATATGTATCCGCTCATGAGACAATAACCCTGATAAATGCTTCAATAATATTGAAAAAGGAAGAGTA
TGAGTATTCAACATTTCCGTGTCGCCCTTATTCCCTTTTTTGCGGCATTTTGCCTTCCTGTTTTTGCTCA
CCCAGAAACGCTGGTGAAAGTAAAAGATGCTGAAGATCAGTTGGGTGCACGAGTGGGTTACATCGAACTG
GATCTCAACAGCGGTAAGATCCTTGAGAGTTTTCGCCCCGAAGAACGTTTTCCAATGATGAGCACTTTTA
AAGTTCTGCTATGTGGCGCGGTATTATCCCGTATTGACGCCGGGCAAGAGCAACTCGGTCGCCGCATACA
CTATTCTCAGAATGACTTGGTTGAGTACTCACCAGTCACAGAAAAGCATCTTACGGATGGCATGACAGTA
AGAGAATTATGCAGTGCTGCCATAACCATGAGTGATAACACTGCGGCCAACTTACTTCTGACAACGATCG
GAGGACCGAAGGAGCTAACCGCTTTTTTGCACAACATGGGGGATCATGTAACTCGCCTTGATCGTTGGGA
ACCGGAGCTGAATGAAGCCATACCAAACGACGAGCGTGACACCACGATGCCTGTAGCAATGGCAACAACG
TTGCGCAAACTATTAACTGGCGAACTACTTACTCTAGCTTCCCGGCAACAATTAATAGACTGGATGGAGG
CGGATAAAGTTGCAGGACCACTTCTGCGCTCGGCCCTTCCGGCTGGCTGGTTTATTGCTGATAAATCTGG
AGCCGGTGAGCGTGGGTCTCGCGGTATCATTGCAGCACTGGGGCCAGATGGTAAGCCCTCCCGTATCGTA
GTTATCTACACGACGGGGAGTCAGGCAACTATGGATGAACGAAATAGACAGATCGCTGAGATAGGTGCCT
CACTGATTAAGCATTGGTAACTGTCAGACCAAGTTTACTCATATATACTTTAGATTGATTTAAAACTTCA
TTTTTAATTTAAAAGGATCTAGGTGAAGATCCTTTTTGATAATCTCATGACCAAAATCCCTTAACGTGAG
TTTTCGTTCCACTGAGCGTCAGACCCCGTAGAAAAGATCAAAGGATCTTCTTGAGATCCTTTTTTTCTGC
GCGTAATCTGCTGCTTGCAAACAAAAAAACCACCGCTACCAGCGGTGGTTTGTTTGCCGGATCAAGAGCT
ACCAACTCTTTTTCCGAAGGTAACTGGCTTCAGCAGAGCGCAGATACCAAATACTGTCCTTCTAGTGTAG
CCGTAGTTAGGCCACCACTTCAAGAACTCTGTAGCACCGCCTACATACCTCGCTCTGCTAATCCTGTTAC
CAGTGGCTGCTGCCAGTGGCGATAAGTCGTGTCTTACCGGGTTGGACTCAAGACGATAGTTACCGGATAA
GGCGCAGCGGTCGGGCTGAACGGGGGGTTCGTGCACACAGCCCAGCTTGGAGCGAACGACCTACACCGAA
CTGAGATACCTACAGCGTGAGCATTGAGAAAGCGCCACGCTTCCCGAAGGGAGAAAGGCGGACAGGTATC
CGGTAAGCGGCAGGGTCGGAACAGGAGAGCGCACGAGGGAGCTTCCAGGGGGAAACGCCTGGTATCTTTA
TAGTCCTGTCGGGTTTCGCCACCTCTGACTTGAGCGTCGATTTTTGTGATGCTCGTCAGGGGGGCGGAGC
CTATGGAAAAACGCCAGCAACGCGGCCTTTTTACGGTTCCTGGCCTTTTGCTGGCCTTTTGCTCACATGT
TCTTTCCTGCGTTATCCCCTGATTCTGTGGATAACCGTATTACCGCCTTTGAGTGAGCTGATACCGCTCG
CCGCAGCCGAACGACCGAGCGCAGCGAGTCAGTGAGCGAGGAAGCGGAAGAGCGCCCAATACGCAAACCG
CCTCTCCCCGCGCGTTGGCCGATTCATTAATGCAGCTGGCACGACAGGTTTCCCGACTGGAAAGCGGGCA
GTGAGCGCAACGCAATTAATGTGAGTTAGCTCACTCATTAGGCACCCCAGGCTTTACACTTTATGCTTCC
GGCTCGTATGTTGTGTGGAATTGTGAGCGGATAACAATTTCACACAGGAAACAGCTATGACCATGATTAC
GCCAAGCTGTAAGTTTAAACATGATCTTACTAACTAACTATTCTCATTTAAATTTTCAGAGCTTAAAAAT
GGCTGAAATCACTCACAACGATGGATACGCTAACAACTTGGAAATGAAAT
Features (pLannotate 1.2.2; 12 found; start..end, strand, type, name):
      1..38      -  misc_feature   MCS (fragment): pUC18/19 multiple cloning site
    402..1265    +  CDS            P4-1: P4-1 is a basic (constitutively fluorescent) green fluorescent protein published in 1996, derived from Aequorea victoria.
   1941..2093    +  CDS            aex-5 (fragment): AEX5_CAEEL - Also known as kpc-3 From Caenorhabditis elegans.
   2221..2256    +  CDS            rop (fragment): Rop protein, which maintains plasmids at low copy number; rop
   2358..2457    +  misc_feature   bom (fragment): basis of mobility region from pBR322
   2555..2659    +  promoter       AmpR promoter: bla
   2660..3520    +  CDS            AmpR: β-lactamase; bla; confers resistance to ampicillin, carbenicillin, and related antibiotics
   3691..4279    +  rep_origin     ori: high-copy-number ColE1/pMB1/pBR322/pUC origin of replication
   4462..4554    +  CDS            lacI (fragment): lac repressor; lacI; The lac repressor binds to the lac operator to inhibit transcription in E. coli. This inhibition can be relieved by adding lactose or isopropyl-β-D-thiogalactopyranoside (IPTG).
   4567..4588    +  protein_bind   CAP binding site: CAP binding activates transcription in the presence of cAMP. E. coli catabolite activator protein
   4603..4633    +  promoter       lac promoter: promoter for the E. coli lac operon
   4641..4657    +  protein_bind   lac operator: The lac repressor binds to the lac operator to inhibit transcription in E. coli. This inhibition can be relieved by adding lactose or isopropyl-β-D-thiogalactopyranoside (IPTG). lac repressor encoded by lacI
