[The description below was written by a language model from this plasmid's Addgene catalogue record and pLannotate feature annotations shown in this document.]
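Description:
L3604 (miniprep designation pPD115.99) is a Caenorhabditis elegans expression vector from the 1997 Fire Lab Vector Kit, deposited as an empty backbone of about 4.8 kb. The parental backbone is listed as unknown, but the annotated features point to a pUC-type bacterial plasmid. These include a high-copy ColE1/pMB1 origin, a β-lactamase gene with its own promoter for ampicillin selection in E. coli, and remnants of the pUC18/19 polylinker. The lac promoter, lac operator and CAP site are also present, along with small fragments of lacI, rop and bom.

The payload is described in the catalogue as a string of modular segments rather than a named insert. It begins with unc-54-derived elements ("unc54-204" and "unc545'"), presumably upstream or 5' sequence from the body-wall muscle myosin gene, although the record does not explain them. A synthetic intron (IVSA) and an SV40 nuclear localization signal follow. The GFP coding region is split into pieces and interrupted by further artificial introns (IVSR, IVSS, IVST, IVSM, IVSL), which in Fire lab vectors are included to improve expression in worms. The GFP carries the S65T chromophore mutation plus N146I and M153A. The automated annotation accordingly detects an 864-nt intron-containing GFP variant reading frame, matched to P4-1. The "decoy" segment is listed without explanation; in this vector series it generally refers to a short upstream element meant to intercept spurious read-through from the backbone.

No 3' UTR is named in the record, and the short downstream hit to aex-5 is a fragment of uncertain significance. The record states no specific purpose, but the design suits use as a nuclear-localized GFP reporter or as a scaffold for promoter and enhancer tests in transgenic worms.
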