Addgene plasmid #1569: L3604
Purpose: (Empty Backbone)
Depositing lab: Andrew Fire. Depositing organization: Carnegie Institution for Science.
Backbone
  Vector backbone: Unknown
  Backbone size (bp): 4816
  Vector type: Worm Expression
Growth in bacteria
  Bacterial resistance: Ampicillin, 100 μg/mL
  Growth temperature: 37°C
  Growth strain: DH5alpha
  Copy number: Unknown
Gene/Insert
  Gene/Insert name: None
  Tag / fusion protein: unc54-204, unc545', IVSA, SV40NLS, gfpN, IVSR, gfpS65T, IVSS, gfpN146I, gfpM153A, IVST, gfpC, IVSM, IVSL, decoy
  Cloning method: Restriction Enzyme
Terms and licenses: Academic/Nonprofit Terms; Industry Terms: Not Available to Industry
Depositor comments: See Fire Lab Vector Kit Documentation 1997. Fire Lab Miniprep Number pPD115.99, Ligation number L3604.
How to cite: L3604 was a gift from Andrew Fire (Addgene plasmid # 1569 ; http://n2t.net/addgene:1569 ; RRID:Addgene_1569)
