>Addgene plasmid #1569 | L3604 | addgene partial sequence | sequence record 16706 | 1569_m13reverse
GNNTTNACTGATCTTCTAACTAACTATTCTCATTTAAATTTTCAGAGCTTAAAAATGGCTGAAATCACTC
ACAACGATGGATACGCTAACAACTTGGAAATGAAATAAGCTTGCATGCCTGCAGGTCGACTCTAGAGGAT
CCCCAATTCTTGAGACTTCCACTATCTTCTCTGGCACCCTCCACTACGCGTAGGCGTCTCTCGCTTCGTG
TATTCCCGGGAAGCCGGGTTCCCGTCTCTCCCGCCGCTGCCGCTGCCGCACACAGCTTTACACCTCGTAG
AATCCCCAAAGAGGGGCGTGGCTTGCGGGTGCCAACATCCTCCTGCCGAGGAAGAAGCAGGCACTCATCA
CTCGCATCATCAACCTCGGGATTGGCCAAAGGACCCAAAGGTATGTTTCGAATGATACTAACATAACATA
GAACATTTTCAGGAGGACCCTTGGAGGGTACCGAGCTCAGAAAAAATGACTGCTCCAAAGAAGAAGCGTA
AGGTACCGGTAGAAAAAATGAGTAAAGGAGAAGAACTTTTCACTGGAGTTGTCCCAATTCTTGTTGAATT
AGATGGTGATGTTAATGGGCACAAATTTTCTGTCAGTGGAGAGGGTGAAGGTGATGCAACATACGGAAAA
CTTACCCTTAAATTTATTTGCACTACTGGAAAACTACCTGTTCCATGGGTAAGTTTAAACATATATATAC
TAACTAACCCTGATTATTTAAATTTTCAGCCAACACTTGTCACTACTTTCACTTATGGNGTTCAATGCTT
CTCGAGATACCCAGATCATATGAAACAGCATGACTTTTTCAAGAGTGCCATGCCCGAAGGTTATGTACAG
GAAAGAACTATATTTTTCAAAGATGACGGGGAACTACAAGACACGTAAGTTTAAACAGTTCGGTACTAAC
TAACCATACATATTTAAAATTTTCAGGTGCTGAAGTCAAGTTTGGAAGGTGATACCCCTTGTTAATAGAA
TCCGAGTTAAAAGGTATTGATTTTAAAGAAGATGGAAACATTCTGGGACCCAATTGGAATACACTATATT
TCNCACAACGTATACNTCCCGCAAANAACAAAGATGGGATCAAGTTGTAAGTTAANCTGATTTNCTANCA
ACTAATCGATTAAATTTCNNANCTCAANTNGACCNNCTNGANANGNAGGNTNCNCTAGCNACNTTTCACA
AANCCCATTGGGANGCCNTTCTTTNCCAAANCATNNTGTCCNAAATTGCCTTTNAAAATCCAAAAAAANA
ACCCGGNCCTNTNGATNAAACCGGNGGANACNGGGGGGGAANTANAAACCTNCGAATGGGTTAANNTCCN
NCCACCCCN
